Addgene plasmid #224341: pJExpress401-KDAC7 CD
Purpose: Expresses human KDAC7 (HDAC7) catalytic domain in E. coli
Depositing lab: Terry Watt. Depositing organization: Xavier University of Louisiana. Publication: Purification of metal-dependent lysine deacetylases with consistently high activity. Toro TB, Painter RG, Haynes RA, Glotser EY, Bratton MR, Bryant JR, Nichols KA, Matthew-Onabanjo AN, Matthew AN, Bratcher DR, Perry CD, Watt TJ. Protein Expr Purif. 2018 Jan;141:1-6. doi: 10.1016/j.pep.2017.08.009. Epub 2017 Aug 24. PubMed 28843507.
Backbone
  Vector backbone: pJExpress401
  Backbone manufacturer: DNA 2.0
  Backbone size w/o insert (bp): 3936
  Total vector size (bp): 5247
  Vector type: Bacterial Expression
Growth in bacteria
  Bacterial resistance: Kanamycin, 50 μg/mL
  Growth temperature: 37°C
  Growth strain: DH5alpha
  Copy number: High Copy
Gene/Insert
  Gene/Insert name: KDAC7 (alt name: HDAC7)
  Species: H. sapiens (human)
  Insert size (bp): 1308
  Mutation: Only includes residues 521-942 (catalytic domain).
  Entrez Gene: HDAC7 (a.k.a. HD7, HD7A, HDAC7A)
  Promoter: T5
  Tag / fusion protein: TEV-cleavable His6 (C terminal on insert)
  Cloning method: Restriction Enzyme; 5′ cloning site NheI (not destroyed); 3′ cloning site XhoI (not destroyed)
  Sequencing primers: 5′ CTCGAAAATAATAAAGGGAAAATCAG; 3′ TGGTAGTGTGGGGACTC
Terms and licenses: Academic/Nonprofit Terms; Industry Terms
Depositor comments: Codon optimized for bacterial expression. Catalytic domain only.
How to cite: pJExpress401-KDAC7 CD was a gift from Terry Watt (Addgene plasmid # 224341 ; http://n2t.net/addgene:224341 ; RRID:Addgene_224341)
