[The description below was written by a language model from this plasmid's Addgene catalogue record and pLannotate feature annotations shown in this document.]
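Description:
pJExpress401-KDAC7 CD is a bacterial expression plasmid built on the commercial pJExpress401 backbone for producing the catalytic domain of human lysine deacetylase 7 (KDAC7, also called HDAC7) in E. coli. The 5,247 bp plasmid replicates from a high-copy ColE1/pUC-type origin and is selected with kanamycin through an aph(3')-Ia aminoglycoside phosphotransferase gene, which the annotation places downstream of a fragment of the bla (AmpR) promoter.

The insert, about 1.3 kb, encodes only residues 521–942 of HDAC7 and was codon optimized for bacterial expression. It was cloned between NheI and XhoI sites that both remain intact. It carries a C-terminal His6 tag that can be removed with TEV protease, allowing metal-affinity capture followed by tag cleavage. The tag itself is not annotated separately in the feature table, which marks only the HDAC7-matching portion of the coding sequence. Transcription is driven by a T5 promoter according to the catalogue entry. The feature table does not call the promoter itself but shows three lac operator sites, one of them the symmetric tight-binding version, immediately upstream of the coding region. Together with the plasmid-borne lacI gene under its own promoter, these keep expression repressed until IPTG or lactose is added. Because T5 promoters are recognized by the host RNA polymerase, no T7 polymerase-bearing strain is needed. rrnB-derived terminator fragments flank the expression region, helping to insulate it from neighbouring transcription.

The construct is intended for recombinant production and purification of the HDAC7 catalytic domain, and the associated publication concerns purifying metal-dependent lysine deacetylases with consistently high activity.
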