Features (pLannotate 1.2.2; 14 found; start..end, strand, type, name):
     86..674     +  rep_origin     ori: high-copy-number ColE1/pMB1/pBR322/pUC origin of replication
    899..916     +  terminator     rrnB T2 terminator (fragment): transcription terminator T2 from the E. coli rrnB gene
    941..960     -  CDS            lacZα (fragment): LacZα fragment of β-galactosidase; lacZ fragment
   1417..1433    +  protein_bind   lac operator: The lac repressor binds to the lac operator to inhibit transcription in E. coli. This inhibition can be relieved by adding lactose or isopropyl-β-D-thiogalactopyranoside (IPTG). lac repressor encoded by lacI
   1478..1494    +  protein_bind   lac operator: The lac repressor binds to the lac operator to inhibit transcription in E. coli. This inhibition can be relieved by adding lactose or isopropyl-β-D-thiogalactopyranoside (IPTG). lac repressor encoded by lacI
   1508..1527    +  protein_bind   lac operator (symmetric): The lac repressor binds to the lac operator to inhibit transcription in E. coli. This inhibition can be relieved by adding lactose or isopropyl-β-D-thiogalactopyranoside (IPTG). The symmetric lac operator was optimized for tight binding of lac repressor. lac repressor encoded by lacI
   1583..2851    +  CDS            HDAC7 (fragment): HDAC7_HUMAN - Also known as HDAC7A. Experimental evidence at protein level: Swiss-Prot protein existence level 1. Responsible for the deacetylation of lysine residues on the N-terminal part of the core histones (H2A, H2B, H3 and H4). Histone deacetylation gives a tag for epigenetic repression and plays an important role in transcriptional regulation, cell cycle progression and developmental events. Histone deacetylases act via the formation of large multiprotein complexes. Involved in muscle maturation by repressing transcription of myocyte enhancer factors such as MEF2A, MEF2B and MEF2C. Duri
   2932..2972    -  terminator     rrnB T1 terminator (fragment): transcription terminator T1 from the E. coli rrnB gene
   2974..3089    -  ncRNA          5S rRNA: Accession: RF00001 - 5S ribosomal RNA
   3120..3144    +  CDS            KanR (fragment): aminoglycoside phosphotransferase; aph(3')-Ia; confers resistance to kanamycin in bacteria or G418 (Geneticin®) in eukaryotes
   3174..3270    +  promoter       AmpR promoter (fragment): bla
   3273..4082    +  CDS            KanR: aminoglycoside phosphotransferase; aph(3')-Ia; confers resistance to kanamycin in bacteria or G418 (Geneticin®) in eukaryotes
   4091..4164    +  promoter       lacI promoter (fragment): lacI
   4165..5244    +  CDS            lacI: LACI_ECOLI - Experimental evidence at protein level: Swiss-Prot protein existence level 1. Repressor of the lactose operon. Binds allolactose as an inducer. From Escherichia coli (strain K12).
>Addgene plasmid #224341 | pJExpress401-KDAC7 CD | addgene full sequence | sequence record 447914 | Addgene NGS Result
CTCATGACCAAAATCCCTTAACGTGAGTTACGCGCGCGTCGTTCCACTGAGCGTCAGACCCCGTAGAAAA
GATCAAAGGATCTTCTTGAGATCCTTTTTTTCTGCGCGTAATCTGCTGCTTGCAAACAAAAAAACCACCG
CTACCAGCGGTGGTTTGTTTGCCGGATCAAGAGCTACCAACTCTTTTTCCGAAGGTAACTGGCTTCAGCA
GAGCGCAGATACCAAATACTGTTCTTCTAGTGTAGCCGTAGTTAGCCCACCACTTCAAGAACTCTGTAGC
ACCGCCTACATACCTCGCTCTGCTAATCCTGTTACCAGTGGCTGCTGCCAGTGGCGATAAGTCGTGTCTT
ACCGGGTTGGACTCAAGACGATAGTTACCGGATAAGGCGCAGCGGTCGGGCTGAACGGGGGGTTCGTGCA
CACAGCCCAGCTTGGAGCGAACGACCTACACCGAACTGAGATACCTACAGCGTGAGCTATGAGAAAGCGC
CACGCTTCCCGAAGGGAGAAAGGCGGACAGGTATCCGGTAAGCGGCAGGGTCGGAACAGGAGAGCGCACG
AGGGAGCTTCCAGGGGGAAACGCCTGGTATCTTTATAGTCCTGTCGGGTTTCGCCACCTCTGACTTGAGC
GTCGATTTTTGTGATGCTCGTCAGGGGGGCGGAGCCTATGGAAAAACGCCAGCAACGCGGCCTTTTTACG
GTTCCTGGCCTTTTGCTGGCCTTTTGCTCACATGTTCTTTCCTGCGTTATCCCCTGATTCTGTGGATAAC
CGTATTACCGCCTTTGAGTGAGCTGATACCGCTCGCCGCAGCCGAACGACCGAGCGCAGCGAGTCAGTGA
GCGAGGAAGCGGAAGGCGAGAGTAGGGAACTGCCAGGCATCAAACTAAGCAGAAGGCCCCTGACGGATGG
CCTTTTTGCGTTTCTACAAACTCTTTCTGTGTTGTAAAACGACGGCCAGTCTTAAGCTCGGGCCCCCTGG
GCGGTTCTGATAACGAGTAATCGTTAATCCGCAAATAACGTAAAAACCCGCTTCGGCGGGTTTTTTTATG
GGGGGAGTTTAGGGAAAGAGCATTTGTCAGAATATTTAAGGGCGCCTGTCACTTTGCTTGATATATGAGA
ATTATTTAACCTTATAAATGAGAAAAAAGCAACGCACTTTAAATAAGATACGTTGCTTTTTCGATTGATG
AACACCTATAATTAAACTATTCATCTATTATTTATGATTTTTTGTATATACAATATTTCTAGTTTGTTAA
AGAGAATTAAGAAAATAAATCTCGAAAATAATAAAGGGAAAATCAGTTTTTGATATCAAAATTATACATG
TCAACGATAATACAAAATATAATACAAACTATAAGATGTTATCAGTATTTATTATGCATTTAGAATAAAT
TTTGTGTCGCCCTTAATTGTGAGCGGATAACAATTACGAGCTTCATGCACAGTGAAATCATGAAAAATTT
ATTTGCTTTGTGAGCGGATAACAATTATAATATGTGGAATTGTGAGCGCTCACAATTCCACAACGGTTTC
CCTCTAGAAATAATTTTGTTTAACTTTTAGGAGGTAAAACATATGAGCCGCGCACAGAGCAGCCCAGCAG
CCCCAGCATCCCTGAGCGCGCCTGAGCCGGCGAGCCAGGCGCGTGTTCTGTCTAGCTCTGAAACCCCGGC
ACGCACCCTGCCGTTCACCACGGGCTTGATCTACGATTCCGTGATGCTGAAGCACCAGTGTTCGTGTGGC
GACAACAGCCGCCACCCGGAGCATGCTGGTCGTATCCAAAGCATTTGGTCGCGCTTGCAAGAACGCGGCC
TGCGTAGCCAGTGTGAGTGCCTGCGTGGTCGTAAAGCAAGCCTGGAAGAACTGCAATCGGTCCACAGCGA
GCGTCATGTGCTGTTGTATGGCACCAATCCGCTGAGCCGTCTGAAGTTGGATAATGGCAAACTGGCCGGT
CTGCTGGCACAACGTATGTTTGTCATGCTGCCGTGCGGTGGTGTTGGTGTTGACACCGACACGATTTGGA
ATGAGCTGCATAGCAGCAACGCGGCTCGCTGGGCCGCAGGTTCTGTCACGGACCTGGCTTTTAAGGTGGC
GAGCCGTGAACTGAAGAACGGCTTTGCCGTTGTGCGTCCGCCAGGTCACCACGCCGATCATTCCACGGCG
ATGGGCTTTTGCTTTTTCAACAGCGTAGCGATCGCGTGTCGTCAACTGCAGCAGCAGAGCAAAGCGTCCA
AGATTTTGATCGTGGACTGGGATGTCCATCATGGTAATGGTACCCAACAGACTTTCTACCAGGATCCGAG
CGTTTTGTATATCTCTCTGCACCGTCACGACGATGGCAACTTCTTTCCGGGTTCCGGTGCGGTTGATGAA
GTTGGTGCAGGCAGCGGCGAAGGTTTCAACGTGAACGTTGCGTGGGCCGGTGGCCTGGACCCGCCGATGG
GTGACCCGGAGTACCTGGCGGCATTCCGTATTGTTGTGATGCCGATCGCGCGTGAGTTCAGCCCGGATCT
GGTTCTGGTCAGCGCGGGTTTCGATGCTGCCGAGGGTCACCCGGCACCGCTGGGTGGCTATCACGTGTCC
GCGAAGTGCTTTGGCTATATGACCCAGCAACTGATGAACTTGGCGGGTGGTGCCGTCGTCCTGGCGTTGG
AAGGTGGTCATGACCTGACCGCGATTTGCGACGCGAGCGAGGCGTGCGTGGCAGCTCTGCTGGGCAATCG
TGTTGACCCGCTGAGCGAGGAAGGTTGGAAACAAAAACCTAATCTGAATGCCATACGTAGCCTGGAGGCA
GTGATTCGCGTCCATAGCAAATACTGGGGTTGTATGCAACGCCTGGCGAGCGAGAATCTGTACTTCCAAG
GCCATCACCATCACCACCACTAACTCGAGCCCCAAGGGCGACACCCCCTAATTAGCCCGGGCGAAAGGCC
CAGTCTTTCGACTGAGCCTTTCGTTTTATTTGATGCCTGGCAGTTCCCTACTCTCGCATGGGGAGTCCCC
ACACTACCATCGGCGCTACGGCGTTTCACTTCTGAGTTCGGCATGGGGTCAGGTGGGACCACCGCGCTAC
TGCCGCCAGGCAAACAAGGGGTGTTATGAGCCATATTCAGGTATAAATGGGCTCGCGATAATGTTCAGAA
TTGGTTAATTGGTTGTAACACTGACCCCTATTTGTTTATTTTTCTAAATACATTCAAATATGTATCCGCT
CATGAGACAATAACCCTGATAAATGCTTCAATAATATTGAAAAAGGAAGAATATGAGCCATATTCAACGG
GAAACGTCGAGGCCGCGATTAAATTCCAACATGGATGCTGATTTATATGGGTATAAATGGGCTCGCGATA
ATGTCGGGCAATCAGGTGCGACAATCTATCGCTTGTATGGGAAGCCCGATGCGCCAGAGTTGTTTCTGAA
ACATGGCAAAGGTAGCGTTGCCAATGATGTTACAGATGAGATGGTCAGACTAAACTGGCTGACGGAATTT
ATGCCACTTCCGACCATCAAGCATTTTATCCGTACTCCTGATGATGCATGGTTACTCACCACTGCGATCC
CCGGAAAAACAGCGTTCCAGGTATTAGAAGAATATCCTGATTCAGGTGAAAATATTGTTGATGCGCTGGC
AGTGTTCCTGCGCCGGTTGCACTCGATTCCTGTTTGTAATTGTCCTTTTAACAGCGATCGCGTATTTCGC
CTCGCTCAGGCGCAATCACGAATGAATAACGGTTTGGTTGATGCGAGTGATTTTGATGACGAGCGTAATG
GCTGGCCTGTTGAACAAGTCTGGAAAGAAATGCATAAACTTTTGCCATTCTCACCGGATTCAGTCGTCAC
TCATGGTGATTTCTCACTTGATAACCTTATTTTTGACGAGGGGAAATTAATAGGTTGTATTGATGTTGGA
CGAGTCGGAATCGCAGACCGATACCAGGATCTTGCCATCCTATGGAACTGCCTCGGTGAGTTTTCTCCTT
CATTACAGAAACGGCTTTTTCAAAAATATGGTATTGATAATCCTGATATGAATAAATTGCAATTTCATTT
GATGCTCGATGAGTTTTTCTAAGCGGCGCGCCATCGAATGGCGCAAAACCTTTCGCGGTATGGCATGATA
GCGCCCGGAAGAGAGTCAATTCAGGGTGGTGAATATGAAACCAGTAACGTTATACGATGTCGCAGAGTAT
GCCGGTGTCTCTTATCAGACCGTTTCCCGCGTGGTGAACCAGGCCAGCCACGTTTCTGCGAAAACGCGGG
AAAAAGTGGAAGCGGCGATGGCGGAGCTGAATTACATTCCCAACCGCGTGGCACAACAACTGGCGGGCAA
ACAGTCGTTGCTGATTGGCGTTGCCACCTCCAGTCTGGCCCTGCACGCGCCGTCGCAAATTGTCGCGGCG
ATTAAATCTCGCGCCGATCAACTGGGTGCCAGCGTGGTGGTGTCGATGGTAGAACGAAGCGGCGTCGAAG
CCTGTAAAGCGGCGGTGCACAATCTTCTCGCGCAACGCGTCAGTGGGCTGATCATTAACTATCCGCTGGA
TGACCAGGATGCCATTGCTGTGGAAGCTGCCTGCACTAATGTTCCGGCGTTATTTCTTGATGTCTCTGAC
CAGACACCCATCAACAGTATTATTTTCTCCCATGAGGACGGTACGCGACTGGGCGTGGAGCATCTGGTCG
CATTGGGTCACCAGCAAATCGCGCTGTTAGCGGGCCCATTAAGTTCTGTCTCGGCGCGTCTGCGTCTGGC
TGGCTGGCATAAATATCTCACTCGCAATCAAATTCAGCCGATAGCGGAACGGGAAGGCGACTGGAGTGCC
ATGTCCGGTTTTCAACAAACCATGCAAATGCTGAATGAGGGCATCGTTCCCACTGCGATGCTGGTTGCCA
ACGATCAGATGGCGCTGGGCGCAATGCGCGCCATTACCGAGTCCGGGCTGCGCGTTGGTGCGGATATCTC
GGTAGTGGGATACGACGATACCGAAGATAGCTCATGTTATATCCCGCCGTTAACCACCATCAAACAGGAT
TTTCGCCTGCTGGGGCAAACCAGCGTGGACCGCTTGCTGCAACTCTCTCAGGGCCAGGCGGTGAAGGGCA
ATCAGCTGTTGCCAGTCTCACTGGTGAAAAGAAAAACCACCCTGGCGCCCAATACGCAAACCGCCTCTCC
CCGCGCGTTGGCCGATTCATTAATGCAGCTGGCACGACAGGTTTCCCGACTGGAAAGCGGGCAGTGA
